Addgene plasmid #1942: GST-14-3-3wt (pEBG)
Depositing lab: Joseph Avruch. Depositing organization: Massachusetts General Hospital. Publication: A dimeric 14-3-3 protein is an essential cofactor for Raf kinase activity. Tzivion G, Luo Z, Avruch J. Nature 1998 Jul 2;394(6688):88-92. 10.1038/27938 PubMed 9665134.
Backbone
  Vector backbone: pEBG
  Backbone size w/o insert (bp): 6100
  Vector type: Mammalian Expression
Growth in bacteria
  Bacterial resistance: Ampicillin, 100 μg/mL
  Growth temperature: 37°C
  Growth strain: DH5alpha
  Copy number: High Copy
Gene/Insert
  Gene/Insert name: 14-3-3 zeta (alt names: 14.3.3; Ywhaz)
  Species: M. musculus (mouse)
  Entrez Gene: Ywhaz (a.k.a. 1110013I11Rik, 14-3-3zeta)
  Tag / fusion protein: GST (N terminal on backbone)
  Cloning method: Restriction Enzyme
  Sequencing primers: 5′ pGEX5'
Terms and licenses: Academic/Nonprofit Terms; Industry Terms: Not Available to Industry
How to cite: GST-14-3-3wt (pEBG) was a gift from Joseph Avruch (Addgene plasmid # 1942 ; http://n2t.net/addgene:1942 ; RRID:Addgene_1942)
