[The description below was written by a language model from this plasmid's Addgene catalogue record and pLannotate feature annotations shown in this document.]
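Description:
GST-14-3-3wt (pEBG) is a mammalian expression plasmid that produces wild-type mouse 14-3-3 zeta (Ywhaz) fused at its N terminus to glutathione S-transferase. It is built on the roughly 6.1 kb pEBG backbone, and the sequenced construct is 6,815 nt in total. In E. coli it replicates from a high-copy ColE1/pUC-type origin and is selected with ampicillin through the β-lactamase gene and its own promoter. An f1 phage origin is also present. Short fragments of lacI, lacZα, bom and rop, along with a lac promoter/operator segment, appear to be remnants of earlier cloning vectors rather than working parts of the design.

The expression cassette is driven by the strong constitutive human EF-1α promoter. An SV40 early promoter segment and a small t antigen fragment lie immediately upstream of it. The promoter is followed by the Schistosoma japonicum GST coding sequence supplied by the backbone, and then by the Ywhaz open reading frame, which was inserted by restriction cloning. Downstream of the insert the annotation identifies a G-CSF stem-loop destabilising element, which suggests that the 3′ untranslated region derives from G-CSF sequence. No polyadenylation signal is explicitly annotated, and no mammalian selection marker is found, so the plasmid appears best suited to transient transfection.

The GST moiety allows the fusion protein and its bound partners to be recovered from transfected cell lysates on glutathione resin. 14-3-3 zeta is an adapter that binds phosphoserine/phosphothreonine motifs, and the associated publication concerns dimeric 14-3-3 as a cofactor for Raf kinase activity. The "wt" in the name suggests that this plasmid serves as the wild-type reference in such interaction and activity studies.
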