Features (pLannotate 1.2.2; 18 found; start..end, strand, type, name):
      7..99      +  CDS            lacI (fragment): lac repressor; lacI; The lac repressor binds to the lac operator to inhibit transcription in E. coli. This inhibition can be relieved by adding lactose or isopropyl-β-D-thiogalactopyranoside (IPTG).
    112..133     +  protein_bind   CAP binding site: CAP binding activates transcription in the presence of cAMP. E. coli catabolite activator protein
    148..178     +  promoter       lac promoter: promoter for the E. coli lac operon
    186..202     +  protein_bind   lac operator: The lac repressor binds to the lac operator to inhibit transcription in E. coli. This inhibition can be relieved by adding lactose or isopropyl-β-D-thiogalactopyranoside (IPTG). lac repressor encoded by lacI
    258..468     +  promoter       SV40 promoter: SV40 early promoter
    490..556     +  CDS            small t antigen (fragment): SV40 (simian virus 40) small t antigen
    563..1741    +  promoter       EF-1α promoter: strong constitutive promoter for human elongation factor EF-1α
   1797..2447    +  CDS            GST: glutathione S-transferase from Schistosoma japonicum
   2504..3238    +  CDS            Ywhaz: 1433Z_MOUSE - Experimental evidence at protein level: Swiss-Prot protein existence level 1. Adapter protein implicated in the regulation of a large spectrum of both general and specialized signaling pathways. Binds to a large number of partners, usually by recognition of a phosphoserine or phosphothreonine motif. Binding generally results in the modulation of the activity of the binding partner. Induces ARHGEF7 activity on RAC1 as well as lamellipodia and membrane ruffle formation (By similarity). In neurons, regulates spine maturation through the modulation of ARHGEF7 activity (By similarity)
   3282..3374    +  ncRNA          G-CSF SLDE: Accession: RF00183 - G-CSF factor stem-loop destabilising element (SLDE)
   3945..4102    +  CDS            lacZα (fragment): LacZα fragment of β-galactosidase; lacZ fragment
   4108..4159    -  misc_feature   bom (fragment): basis of mobility region from pBR322
   4178..4633    +  rep_origin     f1 ori (sequence partly withheld): f1 bacteriophage origin of replication; arrow indicates direction of (+) strand synthesis
   4634..4683    -  misc_feature   bom (fragment): basis of mobility region from pBR322
   4785..4820    -  CDS            rop (fragment): Rop protein, which maintains plasmids at low copy number; rop
   4915..5019    +  promoter       AmpR promoter: bla
   5020..5880    +  CDS            AmpR: β-lactamase; bla; confers resistance to ampicillin, carbenicillin, and related antibiotics
   6051..6639    +  rep_origin     ori: high-copy-number ColE1/pMB1/pBR322/pUC origin of replication
>Addgene plasmid #1942 | GST-14-3-3wt (pEBG) | addgene full sequence | sequence record 242767 | Addgene NGS Result
GGAAGAGCGCCCAATACGCAAACCGCCTCTCCCCGCGCGTTGGCCGATTCATTAATGCAGCTGGCACGAC
AGGTTTCCCGACTGGAAAGCGGGCAGTGAGCGCAACGCAATTAATGTGAGTTAGCTCACTCATTAGGCAC
CCCAGGCTTTACACTTTATGCTTCCGGCTCGTATGTTGTGTGGAATTGTGAGCGGATAACAATTTCACAC
AGGAAACAGCTATGACCATGATTACGCCAAGCTTAATTCCCTCCCCAGCAGGCAGAAGTATGCAAAGCAT
GCATCTCAATTAGTCAGCAACCATAGTCCCGCCCCTAACTCCGCCCATCCCGCCCCTAACTCCGCCCAGT
TCCGCCCATTCTCCGCCCCATGGCTGACTAATTTTTTTTATTTATGCAGAGGCCGAGGCCGCCTCGGCCT
CTGAGCTATTCCAGAAGTAGTGAGGAGGCTTTTTTGGAGGCCTAGGCTTTTGCAAAAAGCTTTGCAAAGA
TGGATAAAGTTTTAAACAGAGAGGAATCTTTGCAGCTAATGGACCTTCTAGGTCTTGAAAGGAGTGGGAA
TTGGCTCCGGTGCCCGTCAGTGGGCAGAGCGCACATCGCCCACAGTCCCCGAGAAGTTGGGGGGAGGGGT
CGGCAATTGAACCGGTGCCTAGAGAAGGTGGCGCGGGGTAAACTGGGAAAGTGATGTCGTGTACTGGCTC
CGCCTTTTTCCCGAGGGTGGGGGAGAACCGTATATAAGTGCAGTAGTCGCCGTGAACGTTCTTTTTCGCA
ACGGGTTTGCCGCCAGAACACAGGTAAGTGCCGTGTGTGGTTCCCGCGGGCCTGGCCTCTTTACGGGTTA
TGGCCCTTGCGTGCCTTGAATTACTTCCACCTGGCTGCAGTACGTGATTCTTGATCCCGAGCTTCGGGTT
GGAAGTGGGTGGGAGAGTTCGAGGCCTTGCGCTTAAGGAGCCCCTTCGCCTCGTGCTTGAGTTGAGGCCT
GGCCTGGGCGCTGGGGCCGCCGCGTGCGAATCTGGTGGCACCTTCGCGCCTGTCTCGCTGCTTTCGATAA
GTCTCTAGCCATTTAAAATTTTTGATGACCTGCTGCGACGCTTTTTTTCTGGCAAGATAGTCTTGTAAAT
GCGGGCCAAGATCTGCACACTGGTATTTCGGTTTTTGGGGCCGCGGGCGGCGACGGGGCCCGTGCGTCCC
AGCGCACATGTTCGGCGAGGCGGGGCCTGCGAGCGCGGCCACCGAGAATCGGACGGGGGTAGTCTCAAGC
TGGCCGGCCTGCTCTGGTGCCTGGCCTCGCGCCGCCGTGTATCGCCCCGCCCTGGGCGGCAAGGCTGGCC
CGGTCGGCACCAGTTGCGTGAGCGGAAAGATGGCCGCTTCCCGGCCCTGCTGCAGGGAGCTCAAAATGGA
GGACGCGGCGCTCGGGAGAGCGGGCGGGTGAGTCACCCACACAAAGGAAAAGGGCCTTTCCGTCCTCAGC
CGTCGCTTCATGTGACTCCACGGAGTACCGGGCGCCGTCCAGGCACCTCGATTAGTTCTCGAGCTTTTGG
AGTACGTCGTCTTTAGGTTGGGGGGAGGGGTTTTATGCGATGGAGTTTCCCCACACTGAGTGGGTGGAGA
CTGAAGTTAGGCCAGCTTGGCACTTGATGTAATTCTCCTTGGAATTTGCCCTTTTTGAGTTTGGATCTTG
GTTCATTCTCAAGCCTCAGACAGTGGTTCAAAGTTTTTTTCTTCCATTTCAGGTGTCGTGAGGAATTCTC
TAGAGATCCCTCGACCTCGAGATCCATTGTGCTGGATCTACAATGGCCCCTATACTAGGTTATTGGAAAA
TTAAGGGCCTTGTGCAACCCACTCGACTTCTTTTGGAATATCTTGAAGAAAAATATGAAGAGCATTTGTA
TGAGCGCGATGAAGGTGATAAATGGCGAAACAAAAAGTTTGAATTGGGTTTGGAGTTTCCCAATCTTCCT
TATTATATTGATGGTGATGTTAAATTAACACAGTCTATGGCCATCATACGTTATATAGCTGACAAGCACA
ACATGTTGGGTGGTTGTCCAAAAGAGCGTGCAGAGATTTCAATGCTTGAAGGAGCGGTTTTGGATATTAG
ATACGGTGTTTCGAGAATTGCATATAGTAAAGACTTTGAAACTCTCAAAGTTGATTTTCTTAGCAAGCTA
CCTGAAATGCTGAAAATGTTCGAAGATCGTTTATGTCATAAAACATATTTAAATGGTGATCATGTAACCC
ATCCTGACTTCATGTTGTATGACGCTCTTGATGTTGTTTTATACATGGACCCAATGTGCCTGGATGCGTT
CCCAAAATTAGTTTGTTTTAAAAAACGTATTGAAGCTATCCCACAAATTGATAAGTACTTGAAATCCAGC
AAGTATATAGCATGGCCTTTGCAGGGCTGGCAAGCCACGTTTGGTGGTGGCGACCATCCTCCAAAATCGG
ATCTGGTTCCGCGTGGATCCCCGGGAATTTCCGGTGGTGGTGGTGGAATTCAAATGGATAAAAATGAGCT
GGTGCAGAAGGCCAAGCTGGCCGAGCAGGCAGAGCGATATGATGACATGGCAGCCTGCATGAAGTCTGTC
ACTGAGCAGGGAGCTGAGCTGTCGAATGAGGAGAGAAACCTTCTCTCTGTTGCTTATAAAAACGTTGTAG
GAGCCCGTAGGTCATCGTGGAGGGTCGTCTCAAGTATTGAGCAGAAGACGGAAGGTGCTGAGAAAAAGCA
GCAGATGGCTCGAGAATACAGAGAGAAGATCGAGACGGAGCTGCGTGACATCTGCAACGATGTACTGTCT
CTTTTGGAAAAGTTCTTGATCCCCAATGCTTCGCAACCAGAAAGCAAAGTCTTCTATTTGAAAATGAAGG
GTGACTACTACCGTTACTTGGCCGAGGTTGCTGCTGGTGATGACAAGAAAGGAATTGTGGACCAGTCACA
GCAAGCATACCAAGAAGCATTTGAAATCAGCAAAAAGGAGATGCAGCCGACACACCCCATCAGACTGGGT
CTGGCCCTCAACTTCTCTGTGTTCTATTACGAGATCCTGAACTCCCCAGAGAAAGCCTGCTCTCTTGCAA
AAACAGCTTTCGATGAAGCCATTGCTGAACTTGATACATTAAGTGAAGAGTCGTACAAAGACAGCACGCT
AATAATGCAGTTACTGAGAGACAACTTAACATTGTGGACATCGGATACCCAAGGAGATGAAGCAGAAGCA
GGAGAAGGAGGGGAAAATTAAGGATCCACTAGTGGTACCATCGATGCGGCCGCGACTCTAGAGTGAGGGT
CCCCACCTGGGACCCTTGAGAGTATCAGGTCTCCCACGTGGGAGACAAGAAATCCCTGTTTAATATTTAA
ACAGCAGTGTTCCCCATCTGGGTCCTTGCACCCCTCACTCTGGCCTCAGCCGACTGCACAGCGGCCCCTG
CATCCCCTTGGCTGTGAGGCCCCTGGACAAGCAGAGGTGGCCAGAGCTGGGAGGCATGGCCCTGGGGTCC
CACGAATTTGCTGGGGAATCTCGTTTTTCTTCTTAAGACTTTTGGGACATGGTTTGACTCCCGAACATCA
CCGACGTGTCTCCTGTTTTTCTGGGTGGCCTCGGGACACCTGCCCTGCCCCCACGAGGGTCAGGACTGTG
ACTCTTTTTAGGGCCAGGCAGGTGCCTGGACATTTGCCTTGCTGGACGGGGACTGGGGATGTGGGAGGGA
GCAGACAGGAGGAATCATGTCAGGCCTGTGTGTGAAAGGAAGCTCCACTGTCACCCTCCACCTCTTCACC
CCCCACTCACCAGTGTCCCCTCCACTGTCACATTGTAACTGAACTTCAGGATAATAAAGWGWTTGCCTCC
AAAAAAAAAAAAAAAAAAAAAAAAAAAAAAAAAAAAAAAAAAAAAAAAAAAAAAAAAAAAAAAAAAAAAA
AAAAAAAAAAAAAAAAAAAACCGAATTCACTGGCCGTCGTTTTACAACGTCGTGACTGGGAAAACCCTGG
CGTTACCCAACTTAATCGCCTTGCAGCACATCCCCCTTTCGCCAGCTGGCGTAATAGCGAAGAGGCCCGC
ACCGATCGCCCTTCCCAACAGTTGCGCAGCCTGAATGGCGAATGGCGCCTGATGCGGTATTTTCTCCTTA
CGCATCTGTGCGGTATTTCACACCGCATA
[95 nt withheld, positions 4160-4254]
T
[46 nt withheld, positions 4256-4301]
C
[141 nt withheld, positions 4303-4443]
CCTTTGACGTTGGAGTCCACGTTCTTT
[37 nt withheld, positions 4471-4507]
ACTCTATCTCGGGCTATTCTTTTGATTTATAAGGGATTTTGCCGATTTCGGTCTATTGGTTAAAAAATGA
GCTGATTTAACAAAAATTTAACGCGAATTTTAACAAAATATTAACGTTTACAATTTTATGGTGCACTCTC
AGTACAATCTGCTCTGATGCCGCATAGTTAAGCCAGCCCCGACACCCGCCAACACCCGCTGACGCGCCCT
GACGGGCTTGTCTGCTCCCGGCATCCGCTTACAGACAAGCTGTGACCGTCTCCGGGAGCTGCATGTGTCA
GAGGTTTTCACCGTCATCACCGAAACGCGCGAGACGAAAGGGCCTCGTGATACGCCTATTTTTATAGGTT
AATGTCATGATAATAATGGTTTCTTAGACGTCAGGTGGCACTTTTCGGGGAAATGTGCGCGGAACCCCTA
TTTGTTTATTTTTCTAAATACATTCAAATATGTATCCGCTCATGAGACAATAACCCTGATAAATGCTTCA
ATAATATTGAAAAAGGAAGAGTATGAGTATTCAACATTTCCGTGTCGCCCTTATTCCCTTTTTTGCGGCA
TTTTGCCTTCCTGTTTTTGCTCACCCAGAAACGCTGGTGAAAGTAAAAGATGCTGAAGATCAGTTGGGTG
CACGAGTGGGTTACATCGAACTGGATCTCAACAGCGGTAAGATCCTTGAGAGTTTTCGCCCCGAAGAACG
TTTTCCAATGATGAGCACTTTTAAAGTTCTGCTATGTGGCGCGGTATTATCCCGTATTGACGCCGGGCAA
GAGCAACTCGGTCGCCGCATACACTATTCTCAGAATGACTTGGTTGAGTACTCACCAGTCACAGAAAAGC
ATCTTACGGATGGCATGACAGTAAGAGAATTATGCAGTGCTGCCATAACCATGAGTGATAACACTGCGGC
CAACTTACTTCTGACAACGATCGGAGGACCGAAGGAGCTAACCGCTTTTTTGCACAACATGGGGGATCAT
GTAACTCGCCTTGATCGTTGGGAACCGGAGCTGAATGAAGCCATACCAAACGACGAGCGTGACACCACGA
TGCCTGTAGCAATGGCAACAACGTTGCGCAAACTATTAACTGGCGAACTACTTACTCTAGCTTCCCGGCA
ACAATTAATAGACTGGATGGAGGCGGATAAAGTTGCAGGACCACTTCTGCGCTCGGCCCTTCCGGCTGGC
TGGTTTATTGCTGATAAATCTGGAGCCGGTGAGCGTGGGTCTCGCGGTATCATTGCAGCACTGGGGCCAG
ATGGTAAGCCCTCCCGTATCGTAGTTATCTACACGACGGGGAGTCAGGCAACTATGGATGAACGAAATAG
ACAGATCGCTGAGATAGGTGCCTCACTGATTAAGCATTGGTAACTGTCAGACCAAGTTTACTCATATATA
CTTTAGATTGATTTAAAACTTCATTTTTAATTTAAAAGGATCTAGGTGAAGATCCTTTTTGATAATCTCA
TGACCAAAATCCCTTAACGTGAGTTTTCGTTCCACTGAGCGTCAGACCCCGTAGAAAAGATCAAAGGATC
TTCTTGAGATCCTTTTTTTCTGCGCGTAATCTGCTGCTTGCAAACAAAAAAACCACCGCTACCAGCGGTG
GTTTGTTTGCCGGATCAAGAGCTACCAACTCTTTTTCCGAAGGTAACTGGCTTCAGCAGAGCGCAGATAC
CAAATACTGTTCTTCTAGTGTAGCCGTAGTTAGGCCACCACTTCAAGAACTCTGTAGCACCGCCTACATA
CCTCGCTCTGCTAATCCTGTTACCAGTGGCTGCTGCCAGTGGCGATAAGTCGTGTCTTACCGGGTTGGAC
TCAAGACGATAGTTACCGGATAAGGCGCAGCGGTCGGGCTGAACGGGGGGTTCGTGCACACAGCCCAGCT
TGGAGCGAACGACCTACACCGAACTGAGATACCTACAGCGTGAGCTATGAGAAAGCGCCACGCTTCCCGA
AGGGAGAAAGGCGGACAGGTATCCGGTAAGCGGCAGGGTCGGAACAGGAGAGCGCACGAGGGAGCTTCCA
GGGGGAAACGCCTGGTATCTTTATAGTCCTGTCGGGTTTCGCCACCTCTGACTTGAGCGTCGATTTTTGT
GATGCTCGTCAGGGGGGCGGAGCCTATGGAAAAACGCCAGCAACGCGGCCTTTTTACGGTTCCTGGCCTT
TTGCTGGCCTTTTGCTCACATGTTCTTTCCTGCGTTATCCCCTGATTCTGTGGATAACCGTATTACCGCC
TTTGAGTGAGCTGATACCGCTCGCCGCAGCCGAACGACCGAGCGCAGCGAGTCAGTGAGCGAGGAAGC
