>Addgene plasmid #1942 | GST-14-3-3wt (pEBG) | addgene partial sequence | sequence record 17334 | 1942 with pGEX5'
GGGAATTTCCGGTGGTGGTGGTGGAATTCAAATGGATAAAAATGAGCTGGTGCAGAAGGCCAAGCTGGCC
GAGCAGGCAGAGCGATATGATGACATGGCAGCCTGCATGAAGTCTGTCACTGAGCAGGGAGCTGAGCTGT
CGAATGAGGAGAGAAACCTTCTCTCTGTTGCTTATAAAAACGTTGTAGGAGCCCGTAGGTCATCGTGGAG
GGTCGTCTCAAGTATTGAGCAGAAGACGGAAGGTGCTGAGAAAAAGCAGCAGATGGCTCGAGAATACAGA
GAGAAGATCGAGACGGAGCTGCGTGACATCTGCAACGATGTACTGTCTCTTTTGGAAAAGTTCTTGATCC
CCAATGCTTCGCAACCAGAAAGCAAAGTCTTCTATTTGAAAATGAAGGGTGACTACTACCGTTACTTGGC
CGAGGTTGCTGCTGGTGATGACAAGAAAGGAATTGTGGACCAGTCACAGCAAGCATACCAAGAAGCATTT
GAAATCAGCAAAAAGGAGATGCAGCCGACACACCCCATCAGACTGGGTCTGGCCCTCAACTTCTCTGTGT
TCTATTACGAGATCCTGAACTCCCCAGAGAAAGCCTGCTCTCTTGCAAAAACAGCTTTCGATGAAGCCAT
TGCTGAACTTGATACATTAAGTGAAGAGTCGTACAAAGACAGCACGCTAATAATGCAGTTACTGAGAGAC
AACTTAACATTGTGGACATCGGATACCCAAGGAGATGAAGCAGAAGCAGGAGAAGGAGGGGAAAATTAAG
GATCCACTAGTGGTACCATCGATGCGGCCGCG
